Addgene plasmid #209454: EC70193
Purpose: Cloning protospacers for Cas9 editing
Depositing lab: Wendy Harwood & Cristobal Uauy. Depositing organization: John Innes Centre. Publication: An optimised CRISPR Cas9 and Cas12a mutagenesis toolkit for Barley and Wheat. Lawrenson T, Clarke M, Kirby R, Forner M, Steuernagel B, Brown JKM, Harwood W. Plant Methods. 2024 Aug 13;20(1):123. doi: 10.1186/s13007-024-01234-y. PubMed 39138524.
Backbone
  Vector backbone: Unknown
  Vector type: CRISPR
  Selectable markers: LacZ
Growth in bacteria
  Bacterial resistance: Ampicillin, 100 μg/mL
  Growth temperature: 37°C
  Growth strain: DH5alpha
  Copy number: High Copy
Gene/Insert
  Gene/Insert name: Cas9 sgRNA
  Species: Steptococcus pyogenes
  Promoter: HvU3
  Cloning method: Restriction Enzyme; 5′ cloning site unknown (unknown if destroyed)
Terms and licenses: Academic/Nonprofit Terms; Industry Terms: Not Available to Industry
Depositor comments: GoldeGate level 1 position 6
How to cite: EC70193 was a gift from Wendy Harwood & Cristobal Uauy (Addgene plasmid # 209454 ; http://n2t.net/addgene:209454 ; RRID:Addgene_209454)
