[The description below was written by a language model from this plasmid's Addgene catalogue record and pLannotate feature annotations shown in this document.]
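Description:
EC70193 is a Golden Gate level 1 (position 6) acceptor plasmid for cloning protospacers to make Streptococcus pyogenes Cas9 single guide RNAs, part of a CRISPR mutagenesis toolkit developed for barley and wheat. The catalogue lists the backbone as unknown, but the annotated 5.7 kb sequence shows a binary-type architecture. Nopaline C58 T-DNA left and right border repeats flank the cargo region. The backbone outside the borders carries a high-copy ColE1/pUC-type origin for propagation in E. coli. It also has the incP oriV with its replication initiator gene trfA, a broad-host-range system of the kind used for maintenance in Agrobacterium. Selection in bacteria is by ampicillin through the β-lactamase gene and its native promoter. A small TetR fragment is also annotated and appears to be a vestigial remnant.

According to the record, the sgRNA is driven by the HvU3 promoter. This promoter is not annotated in the feature table, although an unannotated stretch between the left border and the lac elements could accommodate it. Downstream lie a lac promoter/operator with CAP site, a pUC MCS and a lacZα fragment, followed by the S. pyogenes gRNA scaffold. This layout fits the listed LacZ marker. The lacZα cassette most likely acts as a placeholder that is replaced when a protospacer is inserted upstream of the scaffold, allowing blue/white screening for recombinants, though the cloning sites used are not stated. Short bom and attB2 fragment annotations also appear and are probably incidental. The completed guide cassette would then be assembled, at position 6, with other level 1 modules into higher-order constructs for cereal genome editing.
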