Features (pLannotate 1.2.2; 17 found; start..end, strand, type, name):
     25..49      +  misc_feature   RB T-DNA repeat: right border repeat from nopaline C58 T-DNA
    161..181     -  CDS            TetR (fragment): tetracycline resistance regulatory protein; tetR
    208..1353    -  CDS            trfA: TRFA_ECOLX - Experimental evidence at protein level: Swiss-Prot protein existence level 1. Also involved in plasmid copy number control, promoting intermolecular coupling of protein bound iterons at oriV, which inhibits replication initiation. From Escherichia coli.
   1689..2277    -  rep_origin     ori: high-copy-number ColE1/pMB1/pBR322/pUC origin of replication
   2448..3308    -  CDS            AmpR: β-lactamase; bla; confers resistance to ampicillin, carbenicillin, and related antibiotics
   3309..3413    -  promoter       AmpR promoter: bla
   3500..4131    -  rep_origin     oriV: incP origin of replication
   4223..4247    +  misc_feature   LB T-DNA repeat: left border repeat from nopaline C58 T-DNA
   4988..5030    +  CDS            lacI (fragment): lac repressor; lacI; The lac repressor binds to the lac operator to inhibit transcription in E. coli. This inhibition can be relieved by adding lactose or isopropyl-β-D-thiogalactopyranoside (IPTG).
   5043..5064    +  protein_bind   CAP binding site: CAP binding activates transcription in the presence of cAMP. E. coli catabolite activator protein
   5079..5109    +  promoter       lac promoter: promoter for the E. coli lac operon
   5117..5133    +  protein_bind   lac operator: The lac repressor binds to the lac operator to inhibit transcription in E. coli. This inhibition can be relieved by adding lactose or isopropyl-β-D-thiogalactopyranoside (IPTG). lac repressor encoded by lacI
   5170..5226    -  misc_feature   MCS: pUC18/19 multiple cloning site
   5223..5380    +  CDS            lacZα (fragment): LacZα fragment of β-galactosidase; lacZ fragment
   5386..5485    -  misc_feature   bom (fragment): basis of mobility region from pBR322
   5573..5648    +  misc_RNA       gRNA scaffold: guide RNA scaffold for the Streptococcus pyogenes CRISPR/Cas9 system
   5660..5681    -  protein_bind   attB2 (fragment): mutant version of attB; recombination site for the Gateway® BP reaction BP Clonase™
>Addgene plasmid #209454 | EC70193 | addgene full sequence | sequence record 413823 | Addgene NGS Result
GAAGTGGTTTAAACTATCAGTGTTTGACAGGATATATTGGCGGGTAAACCTAAGAGAAAAGAGCGTTTAT
TAGAATAATCGGATATTTAAAAGGGCGTGAAAAGGTTTATCCGTTCGTCCATTTGTATGTGCATGCCAAC
CACAGGGTTCCCCAGATCAGGCGCTGGCTGCTGAACCCCCAGCCGGAACTGACCCCACAAGGCCCTAGCG
TTTGCAATGCACCAGGTCATCATTGACCCAGGCGTGTTCCACCAGGCCGCTGCCTCGCAACTCTTCGCAG
GCTTCGCCGACCTGCTCGCGCCACTTCTTCACGCGGGTGGAATCCGATCCGCACATGAGGCGGAAGGTTT
CCAGCTTGAGCGGGTACGGCTCCCGGTGCGAGCTGAAATAGTCGAACATCCGTCGGGCCGTCGGCGACAG
CTTGCGGTACTTCTCCCATATGAATTTCGTGTAGTGGTCGCCAGCAAACAGCACGACGATTTCCTCGTCG
ATCAGGACCTGGCAACGGGACGTTTTCTTGCCACGGTCCAGGACGCGGAAGCGGTGCAGCAGCGACACCG
ATTCCAGGTGCCCAACGCGGTCGGACGTGAAGCCCATCGCCGTCGCCTGTAGGCGCGACAGGCATTCCTC
GGCCTTCGTGTAATACCGGCCATTGATCGACCAGCCCAGGTCCTGGCAAAGCTCGTAGAACGTGAAGGTG
ATCGGCTCGCCGATAGGGGTGCGCTTCGCGTACTCCAACACCTGCTGCCACACCAGTTCGTCATCGTCGG
CCCGCAGCTCGACGCCGGTGTAGGTGATCTTCACGTCCTTGTTGACGTGGAAAATGACCTTGTTTTGCAG
CGCCTCGCGCGGGATTTTCTTGTTGCGCGTGGTGAACAGGGCAGAGCGGGCCGTGTCGTTTGGCATCGCT
CGCATCGTGTCCGGCCACGGCGCAATATCGAACAAGGAAAGCTGCATTTCCTTGATCTGCTGCTTCGTGT
GTTTCAGCAACGCGGCCTGCTTGGCCTCGCTGACCTGTTTTGCCAGGTCCTCGCCGGCGGTTTTTCGCTT
CTTGGTCGTCATAGTTCCTCGCGTGTCGATGGTCATCGACTTCGCCAAACCTGCCGCCTCCTGTTCAAGA
CGACGCGAACGCTCCACGGCGGCCGATGGCGCGGGCAGGGCAGGGGGAGCCAGTTGCACGCTGTCGCGCT
CGATCTTGGCCGTAGCTTGCTGGACCATCGAGCCGACGGACTGGAAGGTTTCGCGGGGCGCACGCATGAC
GGTGCGGCTTGCGATGGTTTCGGCATCCTCGGCGGAAAACCCCGCGTCGATCAGTTCTTGCCTGTATGCC
TTCCGGTCAAACGTCCGATTCATTCACCCTCCTTGCGGGATTGCCCCGACTCACGCCGGGGCAATGTGCC
CTTATTCCTGATTTGACCCGCCTGGTGCCTTGGTGTCCAGATAATCCACCTTATCGGCAATGAAGTCGGT
CCCGTAGACCGTCTGGCCGTCCTTCTCGTACTTGGTATTCCGAATCTTGCCCTGCACGAATACCAGCGAC
CCCTTGCCCAAATACTTGCCGTGGGCCTCGGCCTGAGAGCCAAAACACTTGATGCGGAAGAAGTCGGTGC
GCTCCTGCTTGTCGCCGGCATCGTTGCGCCACATCTAGGATCTGCCAGGAACCGTAAAAAGGCCGCGTTG
CTGGCGTTTTTCCATAGGCTCCGCCCCCCTGACGAGCATCACAAAAATCGACGCTCAAGTCAGAGGTGGC
GAAACCCGACAGGACTATAAAGATACCAGGCGTTTCCCCCTGGAAGCTCCCTCGTGCGCTCTCCTGTTCC
GACCCTGCCGCTTACCGGATACCTGTCCGCCTTTCTCCCTTCGGGAAGCGTGGCGCTTTCTCATAGCTCA
CGCTGTAGGTATCTCAGTTCGGTGTAGGTCGTTCGCTCCAAGCTGGGCTGTGTGCACGAACCCCCCGTTC
AGCCCGACCGCTGCGCCTTATCCGGTAACTATCGTCTTGAGTCCAACCCGGTAAGACACGACTTATCGCC
ACTGGCAGCAGCCACTGGTAACAGGATTAGCAGAGCGAGGTATGTAGGCGGTGCTACAGAGTTCTTGAAG
TGGTGGCCTAACTACGGCTACACTAGAAGAACAGTATTTGGTATCTGCGCTCTGCTGAAGCCAGTTACCT
TCGGAAAAAGAGTTGGTAGCTCTTGATCCGGCAAACAAACCACCGCTGGTAGCGGTGGTTTTTTTGTTTG
CAAGCAGCAGATTACGCGCAGAAAAAAAGGATCTCAAGAAGATCCTTTGATCTTTTCTACGGGGTCTGAC
GCTCAGTGGAACGAAAACTCACGTTAAGGGATTTTGGTCATGAGATTATCAAAAAGGATCTTCACCTAGA
TCCTTTTAAATTAAAAATGAAGTTTTAAATCAATCTAAAGTATATATGAGTAAACTTGGTCTGACAGTTA
CCAATGCTTAATCAGTGAGGCACCTATCTCAGCGATCTGTCTATTTCGTTCATCCATAGTTGCCTGACTC
CCCGTCGTGTAGATAACTACGATACGGGAGGGCTTACCATCTGGCCCCAGTGCTGCAATGATACCGCGAG
AACCACGCTCACCGGCTCCAGATTTATCAGCAATAAACCAGCCAGCCGGAAGGGCCGAGCGCAGAAGTGG
TCCTGCAACTTTATCCGCCTCCATCCAGTCTATTAATTGTTGCCGGGAAGCTAGAGTAAGTAGTTCGCCA
GTTAATAGTTTGCGCAACGTTGTTGCCATTGCTACAGGCATCGTGGTGTCACGCTCGTCGTTTGGTATGG
CTTCATTCAGCTCCGGTTCCCAACGATCAAGGCGAGTTACATGATCCCCCATGTTGTGCAAAAAAGCGGT
TAGCTCCTTCGGTCCTCCGATCGTTGTCAGAAGTAAGTTGGCCGCAGTGTTATCACTCATGGTTATGGCA
GCACTGCATAATTCTCTTACTGTCATGCCATCCGTAAGATGCTTTTCTGTGACTGGTGAGTACTCAACCA
AGTCATTCTGAGAATAGTGTATGCGGCGACCGAGTTGCTCTTGCCCGGCGTCAATACGGGATAATACCGC
GCCACATAGCAGAACTTTAAAAGTGCTCATCATTGGAAAACGTTCTTCGGGGCGAAAACTCTCAAGGATC
TTACCGCTGTTGAGATCCAGTTCGATGTAACCCACTCGTGCACCCAACTGATCTTCAGCATCTTTTACTT
TCACCAGCGTTTCTGGGTGAGCAAAAACAGGAAGGCAAAATGCCGCAAAAAAGGGAATAAGGGCGACACG
GAAATGTTGAATACTCATACTCTTCCTTTTTCAATATTATTGAAGCATTTATCAAGGTTATTGTCTCATG
AGCGGATACATATTTGAATGTATTTAGAAAAATAAACAAATAGGGGTTCCGCGCACGAATTGGCCAGCGC
TGCCATTTTTGGGGTGAGGCCGTTCGCGGCCGAGGGGCGCAGCCCCTGGGGGGATGGGAGGCCCGCGTTA
GCGGGCCGGGAGGGTTCGAGAAGGGGGGGCACCCCCCTTCGGCGTGCGCGGTCACGCGCACAGGGCGCAG
CCCTGGTTAAAAACAAGGTTTATAAATATTGGTTTAAAAGCAGGTTAAAAGACAGGTTAGCGGTGGCCGA
AAAACGGGCGGAAACCCTTGCAAATGCTGGATTTTCTGCCTGTGGACAGCCCCTCAAATGTCAATAGGTG
CGCCCCTCATCTGTCAGCACTCTGCCCCTCAAGTGTCAAGGATCGCGCCCCTCATCTGTCAGTAGTCGCG
CCCCTCAAGTGTCAATACCGCAGGGCACTTATCCCCAGGCTTGTCCACATCATCTGTGGGAAACTCGCGT
AAAATCAGGCGTTTTCGCCGATTTGCGAGGCTGGCCAGCTCCACGTCGCCGGCCGAAATCGAGCCTGCCC
CTCATCTGTCAACGCCGCGCCGGGTGAGTCGGCCCCTCAAGTGTCAACGTCCGCCCCTCATCTGTCAGTG
AGGGCCAAGTTTTCCGCGAGGTATCCACAACGCCGGCGGCCGCGGTGTCTCGCACACGGCTTCGACGGCG
TTTCTGGCGCGTTTGCAGGGCCATAGACGGCCGCCAGCCCAGCGGCGAGGGCAACCAGCCCGGTGAGCGT
CGCAAAGGAGATCCTGATCTGACTGATGGGCTGCCTGTATCGAGTGGTGATTTTGTGCCGAGCTGCCGGT
CGGGGAGCTGTTGGCTGGCTGGTGGCAGGATATATTGTGGTGTAAACAAATTGACGCTTAGACAACTTAA
TAACACATTGCGGACGTTTTTAATGTACTGGGGTGGATGCAGTGGGCCCCACTCTGCTTGAAGACAATGT
GCTCACAGAGTGCCCCTCATTTATGTCAAACTATACACTTATCATGTCTGACATGACTTTGCAGTTAATT
TTTTTGAACGGTGTCATGCTTTGCACAATTGTCCTCCATCTATAATGTTTTACAAGAAACTATTTAATAC
TGTATTAACCTTTGCAGTAGGCATACTTGGTACCATAATTATCTACATGCTGTCATGTGGAGCTCGTGGT
ACATACAGTAGTTTTTTTGTTACTAAATACGGAGTACATTCGTATATGATATGTTCCCTAATTAGTTGCA
TCACTTTTTTGTCCTCATTGCTGCTCTACTCTAAACTTATGTTCCAGACAAGCCTACAACTGAGTCAGCC
TGTCAGAGTTCTACTGTGTTTGGATAGATGTTCTAGTGCAACTTTCTTCTTGTATGTTTAGTTAATCATA
AGGACTCATTTTCTTACTACCTCCGGGACAGATGTTTCTCAGATGGGCCGGGCTCTCTCTGCCCAGCAGG
CAGCAGCAGCCCGACCTCATGGGCCAGCACCCACCACGAGTTCCAGCTAGGGGGTGTTGCTGCCTAACAC
TAACACTAACATTAGTCCCACCTCGCCAGTTTGCAGGGATCGGAACCAGCTTATAAGCTGAGCTGAGGAA
GAAGGTAGCATGAGACCGCAGCTGGCACGACAGGTTTCCCGACTGGAAAGCGGGCAGTGAGCGCAACGCA
ATTAATGTGAGTTAGCTCACTCATTAGGCACCCCAGGCTTTACACTTTATGCTTCCGGCTCGTATGTTGT
GTGGAATTGTGAGCGGATAACAATTTCACACAGGAAACAGCTATGACCATGATTACGCCAAGCTTGCATG
CCTGCAGGTCGACTCTAGAGGATCCCCGGGTACCGAGCTCGAATTCACTGGCCGTCGTTTTACAACGTCG
TGACTGGGAAAACCCTGGCGTTACCCAACTTAATCGCCTTGCAGCACATCCCCCTTTCGCCAGCTGGCGT
AATAGCGAAGAGGCCCGCACCGATCGCCCTTCCCAACAGTTGCGCAGCCTGAATGGCGAATGGCGCCTGA
TGCGGTATTTTCTCCTTACGCATCTGTGCGGTATTTCACACCGCATATGGTGCACTCTCAGTACAATCTG
CTCTGATGCCGCATAGTTAAGCCAGCCCCGACACCCGCCAACACCCGCTGACGCGCCCTGACGGGCTTGT
CTGCTCCCGGCATCCGCTTACAGACAAGCTGTGACGGTCTCAGTTTTAGAGCTAGAAATAGCAAGTTAAA
ATAAGGCTAGTCCGTTATCAACTTGAAAAAGTGGCACCGAGTCGGTGCTTTTTTTCTAGACCCAGCTTTC
TTGTACAAAGTTGGCATTACGCTTTACGAGCAAGTCTTCAGTC
